Addgene plasmid #42596: pcDNA3.1-Flag HBx
Depositing lab: Ding Xue. Depositing organization: University of Colorado, Boulder. Publication: Hepatitis B virus X protein targets Bcl-2 proteins to increase intracellular calcium, required for virus replication and cell death induction. Geng X, Huang C, Qin Y, McCombs JE, Yuan Q, Harry BL, Palmer AE, Xia NS, Xue D. Proc Natl Acad Sci U S A. 2012 Nov 6;109(45):18471-6. doi: 10.1073/pnas.1204668109. Epub 2012 Oct 22. PubMed 23091012.
Backbone
  Vector backbone: pcDNA3.1
  Vector type: Mammalian Expression
Growth in bacteria
  Bacterial resistance: Ampicillin, 100 μg/mL
  Growth temperature: 37°C
  Growth strain: DH5alpha
  Copy number: Unknown
Gene/Insert
  Gene/Insert name: Hepatitis B virus protein X (alt name: HBx)
  Species: Hepatitis B virus
  Insert size (bp): 492
  Promoter: CMV
  Tag / fusion protein: Flag (N terminal on insert)
  Cloning method: Restriction Enzyme; 5′ cloning site NheI (not destroyed); 3′ cloning site EcoRV (not destroyed)
  Sequencing primers: 5′ CMV-F; 3′ BGH-rev
Terms and licenses: Academic/Nonprofit Terms; Industry Terms: Not Available to Industry
How to cite: pcDNA3.1-Flag HBx was a gift from Ding Xue (Addgene plasmid # 42596 ; http://n2t.net/addgene:42596 ; RRID:Addgene_42596)
