[The description below was written by a language model from this plasmid's Addgene catalogue record and pLannotate feature annotations shown in this document.]
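Description:
pcDNA3.1-Flag HBx is a mammalian expression plasmid built on the pcDNA3.1 backbone for producing an N-terminally Flag-tagged Hepatitis B virus X protein (HBx) in transfected cells. It is propagated in E. coli through a high-copy ColE1/pUC-type origin and selected with ampicillin via the β-lactamase gene and its own promoter. An f1 bacteriophage origin is also present, which in principle allows single-stranded DNA production. For selection in mammalian cells the backbone carries a neomycin phosphotransferase cassette driven by the SV40 enhancer/early promoter and terminated by an SV40 polyadenylation signal, permitting G418 selection of stable transfectants. The annotated sequence is 5,859 nt. Several short annotated fragments (bom, a truncated HIV-1 LTR match, ble, lacI and lac promoter/operator remnants) appear to be backbone remnants or partial matches by the annotation software, not functional parts of the design.

The expression cassette consists of the human cytomegalovirus immediate early enhancer and promoter, followed by a T7 promoter that can support in vitro transcription, then the Flag epitope fused in frame directly upstream of the HBx coding sequence, and finally the bovine growth hormone polyadenylation signal. The insert is recorded as 492 bp and was cloned between NheI and EcoRV sites, both of which are retained. HBx is a multifunctional viral regulatory protein implicated in promoting viral transcription, modulating cytosolic calcium and influencing apoptosis. The associated publication examined HBx targeting of Bcl-2 family proteins to raise intracellular calcium in the context of viral replication and cell death. The construct is therefore suited to overexpressing HBx in cultured mammalian cells, with the Flag tag allowing detection or immunoprecipitation of the protein and its binding partners.
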