Features (pLannotate 1.2.2; 21 found; start..end, strand, type, name):
     28..80      -  misc_feature   bom (fragment): basis of mobility region from pBR322
    235..614     +  enhancer       CMV enhancer: human cytomegalovirus immediate early enhancer
    615..818     +  promoter       CMV promoter: human cytomegalovirus (CMV) immediate early promoter
    814..847     +  LTR            5' LTR (truncated) (fragment): truncated 5' long terminal repeat (LTR) from HIV-1
    863..881     +  promoter       T7 promoter: promoter for bacteriophage T7 RNA polymerase
    907..927     +  CDS            FLAG (fragment): FLAG® epitope tag, followed by an enterokinase cleavage site
    928..1389    +  CDS            X: X_HBVA3 - Experimental evidence at protein level: Swiss-Prot protein existence level 1. Multifunctional protein that plays a role in silencing host antiviral defenses and promoting viral transcription. Does not seem to be essential for HBV infection. May be directly involved in development of cirrhosis and liver cancer (hepatocellular carcinoma). Most of cytosolic activities involve modulation of cytosolic calcium. The effect on apoptosis is controversial depending on the cell types in which the studies have been conducted. May induce apoptosis by localizing in mitochondria and causing loss of
   1459..1683    +  polyA_signal   bGH poly(A) signal: bovine growth hormone polyadenylation signal
   1687..1708    +  promoter       SV40 promoter (fragment): SV40 enhancer and early promoter
   1729..2157    +  rep_origin     f1 ori (sequence partly withheld): f1 bacteriophage origin of replication; arrow indicates direction of (+) strand synthesis
   2171..2500    +  promoter       SV40 promoter: SV40 enhancer and early promoter
   2567..3358    +  CDS            neo: KKA2_KLEPN - Also known as kan, nptII. Experimental evidence at protein level: Swiss-Prot protein existence level 1. Resistance to kanamycin, neomycin, paromomycin, ribostamycin, butirosin and gentamicin B. From Klebsiella pneumoniae.
   3382..3540    +  CDS            ble (fragment): BLE_KLEPN - Experimental evidence at protein level: Swiss-Prot protein existence level 1. Binding protein with a strong affinity to the bleomycin family of antibiotics. Binds to CL990; an antimitotic-antibiotic compound. From Klebsiella pneumoniae.
   3535..3656    +  polyA_signal   SV40 poly(A) signal: SV40 polyadenylation signal
   3729..3745    -  protein_bind   lac operator: The lac repressor binds to the lac operator to inhibit transcription in E. coli. This inhibition can be relieved by adding lactose or isopropyl-β-D-thiogalactopyranoside (IPTG). lac repressor encoded by lacI
   3753..3783    -  promoter       lac promoter: promoter for the E. coli lac operon
   3798..3819    -  protein_bind   CAP binding site: CAP binding activates transcription in the presence of cAMP. E. coli catabolite activator protein
   3832..3924    -  CDS            lacI (fragment): lac repressor; lacI; The lac repressor binds to the lac operator to inhibit transcription in E. coli. This inhibition can be relieved by adding lactose or isopropyl-β-D-thiogalactopyranoside (IPTG).
   4107..4692    -  rep_origin     ori: high-copy-number ColE1/pMB1/pBR322/pUC origin of replication
   4863..5723    -  CDS            AmpR: β-lactamase; bla; confers resistance to ampicillin, carbenicillin, and related antibiotics
   5724..5828    -  promoter       AmpR promoter: bla
>Addgene plasmid #42596 | pcDNA3.1-Flag HBx | addgene full sequence | sequence record 139082 | Addgene assembled sequence
GACGGATCGGGAGATCTCCCGATCCCCTATGGTGCACTCTCAGTACAATCTGCTCTGATGCCGCATAGTT
AAGCCAGTATCTGCTCCCTGCTTGTGTGTTGGAGGTCGCTGAGTAGTGCGCGAGCAAAATTTAAGCTACA
ACAAGGCAAGGCTTGACCGACAATTGCATGAAGAATCTGCTTAGGGTTAGGCGTTTTGCGCTGCTTCGCG
ATGTACGGGCCAGATATACGCGTTGACATTGATTATTGACTAGTTATTAATAGTAATCAATTACGGGGTC
ATTAGTTCATAGCCCATATATGGAGTTCCGCGTTACATAACTTACGGTAAATGGCCCGCCTGGCTGACCG
CCCAACGACCCCCGCCCATTGACGTCAATAATGACGTATGTTCCCATAGTAACGCCAATAGGGACTTTCC
ATTGACGTCAATGGGTGGAGTATTTACGGTAAACTGCCCACTTGGCAGTACATCAAGTGTATCATATGCC
AAGTACGCCCCCTATTGACGTCAATGACGGTAAATGGCCCGCCTGGCATTATGCCCAGTACATGACCTTA
TGGGACTTTCCTACTTGGCAGTACATCTACGTATTAGTCATCGCTATTACCATGGTGATGCGGTTTTGGC
AGTACATCAATGGGCGTGGATAGCGGTTTGACTCACGGGGATTTCCAAGTCTCCACCCCATTGACGTCAA
TGGGAGTTTGTTTTGGCACCAAAATCAACGGGACTTTCCAAAATGTCGTAACAACTCCGCCCCATTGACG
CAAATGGGCGGTAGGCGTGTACGGTGGGAGGTCTATATAAGCAGAGCTCTCTGGCTAACTAGAGAACCCA
CTGCTTACTGGCTTATCGAAATTAATACGACTCACTATAGGGAGACCCAAGCTGGCTAGCATGGACTACA
AGGATGACGATGACAAGATGGCTGCTAGGCTGTACTGCCAACTGGATCCTTCGCGGGACGTCCTTTGTTT
ACGTCCCGTCGGCGCTGAATCCCGCGGACGACCCCTCTCGGGGCCGCTTGGGACTCTCTCGTCCCCTTCT
CCGTCTGCCGTTCCAGCCGACCACGGGGCGCACCTCTCTTTACGCGGTCTCCCCGTCTGTGCCTTCTCAT
CTGCCGGTCCGTGTGCACTTCGCTTCACCTCTGCACGTTGCATGGAGACCACCGTGAACGCCCATCAGAT
CCTGCCCAAGGTCTTACATAAGAGGACTCTTGGACTCCCAGCAATGTCAACGACCGACCTTGAGGCCTAC
TTCAAGGACTGTGTGTTTAAGGACTGGGAGGAGCTGGGGGAGGAGATTAGGTTAAAGGTCTTTGTATTAG
GAGGCTGTAGGCATAAATTGGTCTGCGCACCAGCACCATGCAACTTTTTCACCTCTGCCTAAGATATCCA
GCACAGTGGCGGCCGCTCGAGTCTAGAGGGCCCGTTTAAACCCGCTGATCAGCCTCGACTGTGCCTTCTA
GTTGCCAGCCATCTGTTGTTTGCCCCTCCCCCGTGCCTTCCTTGACCCTGGAAGGTGCCACTCCCACTGT
CCTTTCCTAATAAAATGAGGAAATTGCATCGCATTGTCTGAGTAGGTGTCATTCTATTCTGGGGGGTGGG
GTGGGGCAGGACAGCAAGGGGGAGGATTGGGAAGACAATAGCAGGCATGCTGGGGATGCGGTGGGCTCTA
TGGCTTCTGAGGCGGAAAGAACCAGCTGGGGCTCTAGGGGGTATCCCC
[124 nt withheld, positions 1729-1852]
C
[91 nt withheld, positions 1854-1944]
A
[49 nt withheld, positions 1946-1994]
CCTTTGACGTTGGAGTCCACGTTCTTT
[37 nt withheld, positions 2022-2058]
ACCCTATCTCGGTCTATTCTTTTGATTTATAAGGGATTTTGCCGATTTCGGCCTATTGGTTAAAAAATGA
GCTGATTTAACAAAAATTTAACGCGAATTAATTCTGTGGAATGTGTGTCAGTTAGGGTGTGGAAAGTCCC
CAGGCTCCCCAGCAGGCAGAAGTATGCAAAGCATGCATCTCAATTAGTCAGCAACCAGGTGTGGAAAGTC
CCCAGGCTCCCCAGCAGGCAGAAGTATGCAAAGCATGCATCTCAATTAGTCAGCAACCATAGTCCCGCCC
CTAACTCCGCCCATCCCGCCCCTAACTCCGCCCAGTTCCGCCCATTCTCCGCCCCATGGCTGACTAATTT
TTTTTATTTATGCAGAGGCCGAGGCCGCCTCTGCCTCTGAGCTATTCCAGAAGTAGTGAGGAGGCTTTTT
TGGAGGCCTAGGCTTTTGCAAAAAGCTCCCGGGAGCTTGTATATCCATTTTCGGATCTGATCAAGAGACA
GGATGAGGATCGTTTCGCATGATTGAACAAGATGGATTGCACGCAGGTTCTCCGGCCGCTTGGGTGGAGA
GGCTATTCGGCTATGACTGGGCACAACAGACAATCGGCTGCTCTGATGCCGCCGTGTTCCGGCTGTCAGC
GCAGGGGCGCCCGGTTCTTTTTGTCAAGACCGACCTGTCCGGTGCCCTGAATGAACTGCAGGACGAGGCA
GCGCGGCTATCGTGGCTGGCCACGACGGGCGTTCCTTGCGCAGCTGTGCTCGACGTTGTCACTGAAGCGG
GAAGGGACTGGCTGCTATTGGGCGAAGTGCCGGGGCAGGATCTCCTGTCATCTCACCTTGCTCCTGCCGA
GAAAGTATCCATCATGGCTGATGCAATGCGGCGGCTGCATACGCTTGATCCGGCTACCTGCCCATTCGAC
CACCAAGCGAAACATCGCATCGAGCGAGCACGTACTCGGATGGAAGCCGGTCTTGTCGATCAGGATGATC
TGGACGAAGAGCATCAGGGGCTCGCGCCAGCCGAACTGTTCGCCAGGCTCAAGGCGCGCATGCCCGACGG
CGAGGATCTCGTCGTGACCCATGGCGATGCCTGCTTGCCGAATATCATGGTGGAAAATGGCCGCTTTTCT
GGATTCATCGACTGTGGCCGGCTGGGTGTGGCGGACCGCTATCAGGACATAGCGTTGGCTACCCGTGATA
TTGCTGAAGAGCTTGGCGGCGAATGGGCTGACCGCTTCCTCGTGCTTTACGGTATCGCCGCTCCCGATTC
GCAGCGCATCGCCTTCTATCGCCTTCTTGACGAGTTCTTCTGAGCGGGACTCTGGGGTTCGAAATGACCG
ACCAAGCGACGCCCAACCTGCCATCACGAGATTTCGATTCCACCGCCGCCTTCTATGAAAGGTTGGGCTT
CGGAATCGTTTTCCGGGACGCCGGCTGGATGATCCTCCAGCGCGGGGATCTCATGCTGGAGTTCTTCGCC
CACCCCAACTTGTTTATTGCAGCTTATAATGGTTACAAATAAAGCAATAGCATCACAAATTTCACAAATA
AAGCATTTTTTTCACTGCATTCTAGTTGTGGTTTGTCCAAACTCATCAATGTATCTTATCATGTCTGTAT
ACCGTCGACCTCTAGCTAGAGCTTGGCGTAATCATGGTCATAGCTGTTTCCTGTGTGAAATTGTTATCCG
CTCACAATTCCACACAACATACGAGCCGGAAGCATAAAGTGTAAAGCCTGGGGTGCCTAATGAGTGAGCT
AACTCACATTAATTGCGTTGCGCTCACTGCCCGCTTTCCAGTCGGGAAACCTGTCGTGCCAGCTGCATTA
ATGAATCGGCCAACGCGCGGGGAGAGGCGGTTTGCGTATTGGGCGCTCTTCCGCTTCCTCGCTCACTGAC
TCGCTGCGCTCGGTCGTTCGGCTGCGGCGAGCGGTATCAGCTCACTCAAAGGCGGTAATACGGTTATCCA
CAGAATCAGGGGATAACGCAGGAAAGAACATGTGAGCAAAAGGCCAGCAAAAGGCCAGGAACCGTAAAAA
GGCCGCGTTGCTGGCGTTTTTCCATAGGCTCCGCCCCCCTGACGAGCATCACAAAAATCGACGCTCAAGT
CAGAGGTGGCGAAACCCGACAGGACTATAAAGATACCAGGCGTTTCCCCCTGGAAGCTCCCTCGTGCGCT
CTCCTGTTCCGACCCTGCCGCTTACCGGATACCTGTCCGCCTTTCTCCCTTCGGGAAGCGTGGCGCTTTC
TCATAGCTCACGCTGTAGGTATCTCAGTTCGGTGTAGGTCGTTCGCTCCAAGCTGGGCTGTGTGCACGAA
CCCCCCGTTCAGCCCGACCGCTGCGCCTTATCCGGTAACTATCGTCTTGAGTCCAACCCGGTAAGACACG
ACTTATCGCCACTGGCAGCAGCCACTGGTAACAGGATTAGCAGAGCGAGGTATGTAGGCGGTGCTACAGA
GTTCTTGAAGTGGTGGCCTAACTACGGCTACACTAGAAGAACAGTATTTGGTATCTGCGCTCTGCTGAAG
CCAGTTACCTTCGGAAAAAGAGTTGGTAGCTCTTGATCCGGCAAACAAACCACCGCTGGTAGCGGTTTTT
TTGTTTGCAAGCAGCAGATTACGCGCAGAAAAAAAGGATCTCAAGAAGATCCTTTGATCTTTTCTACGGG
GTCTGACGCTCAGTGGAACGAAAACTCACGTTAAGGGATTTTGGTCATGAGATTATCAAAAAGGATCTTC
ACCTAGATCCTTTTAAATTAAAAATGAAGTTTTAAATCAATCTAAAGTATATATGAGTAAACTTGGTCTG
ACAGTTACCAATGCTTAATCAGTGAGGCACCTATCTCAGCGATCTGTCTATTTCGTTCATCCATAGTTGC
CTGACTCCCCGTCGTGTAGATAACTACGATACGGGAGGGCTTACCATCTGGCCCCAGTGCTGCAATGATA
CCGCGAGACCCACGCTCACCGGCTCCAGATTTATCAGCAATAAACCAGCCAGCCGGAAGGGCCGAGCGCA
GAAGTGGTCCTGCAACTTTATCCGCCTCCATCCAGTCTATTAATTGTTGCCGGGAAGCTAGAGTAAGTAG
TTCGCCAGTTAATAGTTTGCGCAACGTTGTTGCCATTGCTACAGGCATCGTGGTGTCACGCTCGTCGTTT
GGTATGGCTTCATTCAGCTCCGGTTCCCAACGATCAAGGCGAGTTACATGATCCCCCATGTTGTGCAAAA
AAGCGGTTAGCTCCTTCGGTCCTCCGATCGTTGTCAGAAGTAAGTTGGCCGCAGTGTTATCACTCATGGT
TATGGCAGCACTGCATAATTCTCTTACTGTCATGCCATCCGTAAGATGCTTTTCTGTGACTGGTGAGTAC
TCAACCAAGTCATTCTGAGAATAGTGTATGCGGCGACCGAGTTGCTCTTGCCCGGCGTCAATACGGGATA
ATACCGCGCCACATAGCAGAACTTTAAAAGTGCTCATCATTGGAAAACGTTCTTCGGGGCGAAAACTCTC
AAGGATCTTACCGCTGTTGAGATCCAGTTCGATGTAACCCACTCGTGCACCCAACTGATCTTCAGCATCT
TTTACTTTCACCAGCGTTTCTGGGTGAGCAAAAACAGGAAGGCAAAATGCCGCAAAAAAGGGAATAAGGG
CGACACGGAAATGTTGAATACTCATACTCTTCCTTTTTCAATATTATTGAAGCATTTATCAGGGTTATTG
TCTCATGAGCGGATACATATTTGAATGTATTTAGAAAAATAAACAAATAGGGGTTCCGCGCACATTTCCC
CGAAAAGTGCCACCTGACGTC
