>Addgene plasmid #42596 | pcDNA3.1-Flag HBx | depositor partial sequence | sequence record 57566 | Flag HBx
ATGGACTACAAGGATGACGATGACAAGATGGCTGCTAGGCTGTACTGCCAACTGGATCCTTCGCGGGACG
TCCTTTGTTTACGTCCCGTCGGCGCTGAATCCCGCGGACGACCCCTCTCGGGGCCGCTTGGGACTCTCTC
GTCCCCTTCTCCGTCTGCCGTTCCAGCCGACCACGGGGCGCACCTCTCTTTACGCGGTCTCCCCGTCTGT
GCCTTCTCATCTGCCGGTCCGTGTGCACTTCGCTTCACCTCTGCACGTTGCATGGAGACCACCGTGAACG
CCCATCAGATCCTGCCCAAGGTCTTACATAAGAGGACTCTTGGACTCCCAGCAATGTCAACGACCGACCT
TGAGGCCTACTTCAAGGACTGTGTGTTTAAGGACTGGGAGGAGCTGGGGGAGGAGATTAGGTTAAAGGTC
TTTGTATTAGGAGGCTGTAGGCATAAATTGGTCTGCGCACCAGCACCATGCAACTTTTTCACCTCTGCCT
AA
