>Addgene plasmid #42596 | pcDNA3.1-Flag HBx | addgene partial sequence | sequence record 61061 | CMV-F 5'-CGCAAATGGGCGGTAGGCGTG-3'
GAACCCACTGCTTACTGGCTTATCGAAATTAATACGACTCACTATAGGGAGACCCAAGCTGGCTAGCATG
GACTACAAGGATGACGATGACAAGATGGCTGCTAGGCTGTACTGCCAACTGGATCCTTCGCGGGACGTCC
TTTGTTTACGTCCCGTCGGCGCTGAATCCCGCGGACGACCCCTCTCGGGGCCGCTTGGGACTCTCTCGTC
CCCTTCTCCGTCTGCCGTTCCAGCCGACCACGGGGCGCACCTCTCTTTACGCGGTCTCCCCGTCTGTGCC
TTCTCATCTGCCGGTCCGTGTGCACTTCGCTTCACCTCTGCACGTTGCATGGAGACCACCGTGAACGCCC
ATCAGATCCTGCCCAAGGTCTTACATAAGAGGACTCTTGGACTCCCAGCAATGTCAACGACCGACCTTGA
GGCCTACTTCAAGGACTGTGTGTTTAAGGACTGGGAGGAGCTGGGGGAGGAGATTAGGTTAAAGGTCTTT
GTATTAGGAGGCTGTAGGCATAAATTGGTCTGCGCACCAGCACCATGCAACTTTTTCACCTCTGCCTAAG
ATATCCAGCACAGTGGCGGCCGCTCGAGTCTAGAGGGCCCGTTTAAACCCGCTGATCAGCCTCGACTGTG
CCTTCTAGTTGCCAGCCATCTGTTGTTTGCCCCTCCCCCGTGCCTTCCTTGACCCTGGAAGGTGCCACTC
CCACTGTCCTTTCCTAATAAAATGAGGAAATTGCATCGCATTGTCTGAGTAGGTGTCATTCTATTCTGGG
GGGTGGGG
